Addgene plasmid #89053: pBW1720_hU6-PV1-FRT-lox2272-BbsI-ENTRY-gRNA
Purpose: (Empty Backbone) PV1 gRNA entry vector for CRISPR decoder
Depositing lab: Wilson Wong. Depositing organization: Boston University Main Campus. Publication: Large-scale design of robust genetic circuits with multiple inputs and outputs for mammalian cells. Weinberg BH, Pham NT, Caraballo LD, Lozanoski T, Engel A, Bhatia S, Wong WW. Nat Biotechnol. 2017 Mar 27. doi: 10.1038/nbt.3805. PubMed 28346402.
Backbone
  Vector backbone: pCAGGS
  Vector type: Mammalian Expression, Cre/Lox, Synthetic Biology
Growth in bacteria
  Bacterial resistance: Ampicillin, 100 μg/mL
  Growth temperature: 37°C
  Growth strain: NEB Stable
  Copy number: High Copy
Terms and licenses: Academic/Nonprofit Terms; Industry Terms: Not Available to Industry
How to cite: pBW1720_hU6-PV1-FRT-lox2272-BbsI-ENTRY-gRNA was a gift from Wilson Wong (Addgene plasmid # 89053 ; http://n2t.net/addgene:89053 ; RRID:Addgene_89053)
