[The description below was written by a language model from this plasmid's Addgene catalogue record and pLannotate feature annotations shown in this document.]
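Description:
pBW1720_hU6-PV1-FRT-lox2272-BbsI-ENTRY-gRNA is a small (about 3.7 kb) empty entry vector built on a pCAGGS-derived backbone, intended for cloning guide RNAs that are expressed in mammalian cells as part of a recombinase-controlled "CRISPR decoder" genetic circuit. It is propagated in E. coli from a high-copy ColE1/pUC-type origin with ampicillin selection through the β-lactamase gene and its native promoter. No mammalian selection marker is annotated.

The payload is a human U6 RNA polymerase III promoter followed by a short unannotated interval of about 60 bp, then a minimal FRT site and a lox2272 site placed back to back, and finally the Streptococcus pyogenes Cas9 gRNA scaffold. According to the name, the region after the promoter carries a "PV1" element, and a BbsI cloning site sits between lox2272 and the scaffold for insertion of a user-chosen spacer. Neither is called out in the feature table, and the record does not define PV1. Only a single copy of each recombinase site is present, so the FLP and Cre targets presumably serve as partners for matching sites added during assembly of larger multi-gRNA constructs, where excision would determine which guide the U6 promoter transcribes. The record does not spell out this logic.

The remaining annotations are pCAGGS leftovers: a tiny CMV enhancer fragment, a β-globin fragment and rabbit β-globin poly(A) signal, lac promoter/operator and lacI fragments, and the SV40 origin and poly(A) signal. The CAG promoter itself is not annotated, suggesting that U6 replaced it.
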