Features (pLannotate 1.2.2; 18 found; start..end, strand, type, name):
      1..861     -  CDS            AmpR: β-lactamase; bla; confers resistance to ampicillin, carbenicillin, and related antibiotics
    862..966     -  promoter       AmpR promoter: bla
    997..1016    +  enhancer       CMV enhancer (fragment): human cytomegalovirus immediate early enhancer
   1017..1257    +  promoter       U6 promoter: RNA polymerase III promoter for human U6 snRNA
   1322..1355    +  protein_bind   FRT (minimal): supports FLP-mediated excision but not integration (Turan and Bode, 2011) FLP recombinase from the Saccharomyces cerevisiae 2μ plasmid
   1357..1390    +  protein_bind   lox2272: Cre-mediated recombination occurs in the 8-bp core sequence (GGATACTT). lox2272 sites are compatible with each other, but incompatible with loxP or loxN sites (Lee and Saito, 1988). Cre recombinase
   1419..1494    +  misc_RNA       gRNA scaffold: guide RNA scaffold for the Streptococcus pyogenes CRISPR/Cas9 system
   1609..1680    +  CDS            HBB (fragment): HBB_PONPY - Experimental evidence at transcript level: Swiss-Prot protein existence level 2. Involved in oxygen transport from the lung to the various peripheral tissues. From Pongo pygmaeus (Bornean orangutan).
   1751..1806    +  polyA_signal   β-globin poly(A) signal: rabbit β-globin polyadenylation signal (Gil and Proudfoot, 1987)
   2191..2207    -  protein_bind   lac operator: The lac repressor binds to the lac operator to inhibit transcription in E. coli. This inhibition can be relieved by adding lactose or isopropyl-β-D-thiogalactopyranoside (IPTG). lac repressor encoded by lacI
   2215..2245    -  promoter       lac promoter: promoter for the E. coli lac operon
   2260..2281    -  protein_bind   CAP binding site: CAP binding activates transcription in the presence of cAMP. E. coli catabolite activator protein
   2294..2333    -  CDS            lacI (fragment): lac repressor; lacI; The lac repressor binds to the lac operator to inhibit transcription in E. coli. This inhibition can be relieved by adding lactose or isopropyl-β-D-thiogalactopyranoside (IPTG).
   2340..2362    +  promoter       SV40 promoter (fragment): SV40 enhancer and early promoter
   2366..2500    +  rep_origin     SV40 ori: SV40 origin of replication
   2520..2654    +  polyA_signal   SV40 poly(A) signal: SV40 polyadenylation signal
   2656..2710    -  CDS            lacI (fragment): lac repressor; lacI; The lac repressor binds to the lac operator to inhibit transcription in E. coli. This inhibition can be relieved by adding lactose or isopropyl-β-D-thiogalactopyranoside (IPTG).
   2893..3481    -  rep_origin     ori: high-copy-number ColE1/pMB1/pBR322/pUC origin of replication
>Addgene plasmid #89053 | pBW1720_hU6-PV1-FRT-lox2272-BbsI-ENTRY-gRNA | addgene full sequence | sequence record 177157 | Addgene NGS Result
TTACCAATGCTTAATCAGTGAGGCACCTATCTCAGCGATCTGTCTATTTCGTTCATCCATAGTTGCCTGA
CTCCCCGTCGTGTAGATAACTACGATACGGGAGGGCTTACCATCTGGCCCCAGTGCTGCAATGATACCGC
GAGACCCACGCTCACCGGCTCCAGATTTATCAGCAATAAACCAGCCAGCCGGAAGGGCCGAGCGCAGAAG
TGGTCCTGCAACTTTATCCGCCTCCATCCAGTCTATTAATTGTTGCCGGGAAGCTAGAGTAAGTAGTTCG
CCAGTTAATAGTTTGCGCAACGTTGTTGCCATTGCTACAGGCATCGTGGTGTCACGCTCGTCGTTTGGTA
TGGCTTCATTCAGCTCCGGTTCCCAACGATCAAGGCGAGTTACATGATCCCCCATGTTGTGCAAAAAAGC
GGTTAGCTCCTTCGGTCCTCCGATCGTTGTCAGAAGTAAGTTGGCCGCAGTGTTATCACTCATGGTTATG
GCAGCACTGCATAATTCTCTTACTGTCATGCCATCCGTAAGATGCTTTTCTGTGACTGGTGAGTACTCAA
CCAAGTCATTCTGAGAATAGTGTATGCGGCGACCGAGTTGCTCTTGCCCGGCGTCAATACGGGATAATAC
CGCGCCACATAGCAGAACTTTAAAAGTGCTCATCATTGGAAAACGTTCTTCGGGGCGAAAACTCTCAAGG
ATCTTACCGCTGTTGAGATCCAGTTCGATGTAACCCACTCGTGCACCCAACTGATCTTCAGCATCTTTTA
CTTTCACCAGCGTTTCTGGGTGAGCAAAAACAGGAAGGCAAAATGCCGCAAAAAAGGGAATAAGGGCGAC
ACGGAAATGTTGAATACTCATACTCTTCCTTTTTCAATATTATTGAAGCATTTATCAGGGTTATTGTCTC
ATGAGCGGATACATATTTGAATGTATTTAGAAAAATAAACAAATAGGGGTTCCGCGCACATTTCCCCGAA
AAGTGCCACCTGGGTCGACATTGATTATTGACTAGTGAGGGCCTATTTCCCATGATTCCTTCATATTTGC
ATATACGATACAAGGCTGTTAGAGAGATAATTGGAATTAATTTGACTGTAAACACAAAGATATTAGTACA
AAATACGTGACGTAGAAAGTAATAATTTCTTGGGTAGTTTGCAGTTTTAAAATTATGTTTTAAAATGGAC
TATCATATGCTTACCGTAACTTGAAAGTATTTCGATTTCTTGGCTTTATATATCTTGTGGAAAGGACGAA
ACACCGGCGCGCCCATTACTCGCATCCATTCTCAGGCTGTCTCGTCTCGTCTCGCACGCGTGAAGTTCCT
ATTCTCTAGAAAGTATAGGAACTTCGATAACTTCGTATAGGATACTTTATACGAAGTTATACCGGTCACC
GGGTCTTCGAGAAGACCTGTTTTAGAGCTAGAAATAGCAAGTTAAAATAAGGCTAGTCCGTTATCAACTT
GAAAAAGTGGCACCGAGTCGGTGCTTTTTTGAATTCGGTACCGCTGGGAGTTCGTAGACGGAAACAAACG
CAGAATCCAAGCGCGGCCGCCCAGGATACATAGATTACCACAACTCCGAGCCCTTCCACCGCTAGCGCAC
TCCTCAGGTGCAGGCTGCCTATCAGAAGGTGGTGGCTGGTGTGGCCAATGCCCTGGCTCACAAATACCAC
TGAGATCTTTTTCCCTCTGCCAAAAATTATGGGGACATCATGAAGCCCCTTGAGCATCTGACTTCTGGCT
AATAAAGGAAATTTATTTTCATTGCAATAGTGTGTTGGAATTTTTTGTGTCTCTCACTCGGAAGGACATA
TGGGAGGGCAAATCATTTAAAACATCAGAATGAGTATTTGGTTTAGAGTTTGGCAACATATGCCCATATG
CTGGCTGCCATGAACAAAGGTTGGCTATAAAGAGGTCATCAGTATATGAAACAGCCCCCTGCTGTCCATT
CCTTATTCCATAGAAAAGCCTTGACTTGAGGTTAGATTTTTTTTATATTTTGTTTTGTGTTATTTTTTTC
TTTAACATCCCTAAAATTTTCCTTACATGTTTTACTAGCCAGATTTTTCCTCCTCTCCTGACTACTCCCA
GTCATAGCTGTCCCTCTTCTCTTATGGAGATCCCTCGACCTGCAGCCCAAGCTTGGCGTAATCATGGTCA
TAGCTGTTTCCTGTGTGAAATTGTTATCCGCTCACAATTCCACACAACATACGAGCCGGAAGCATAAAGT
GTAAAGCCTGGGGTGCCTAATGAGTGAGCTAACTCACATTAATTGCGTTGCGCTCACTGCCCGCTTTCCA
GTCGGGAAACCTGTCGTGCCAGCGGATCCGCATCTCAATTAGTCAGCAACCATAGTCCCGCCCCTAACTC
CGCCCAGTTCCGCCCATTCTCCGCCCCATGGCTGACTAATTTTTTTTATTTATGCAGAGGCCGAGGCCGC
CTCGGCCTCTGAGCTATTCCAGAAGTAGTGAGGAGGCTTTTTTGGAGGCCTAGGCTTTTGCAAAAAGCTA
ACTTGTTTATTGCAGCTTATAATGGTTACAAATAAAGCAATAGCATCACAAATTTCACAAATAAAGCATT
TTTTTCACTGCATTCTAGTTGTGGTTTGTCCAAACTCATCAATGTATCTTATCATGTCTGGATCCGCTGC
ATTAATGAATCGGCCAACGCGCGGGGAGAGGCGGTTTGCGTATTGGGCGCTCTTCCGCTTCCTCGCTCAC
TGACTCGCTGCGCTCGGTCGTTCGGCTGCGGCGAGCGGTATCAGCTCACTCAAAGGCGGTAATACGGTTA
TCCACAGAATCAGGGGATAACGCAGGAAAGAACATGTGAGCAAAAGGCCAGCAAAAGGCCAGGAACCGTA
AAAAGGCCGCGTTGCTGGCGTTTTTCCATAGGCTCCGCCCCCCTGACGAGCATCACAAAAATCGACGCTC
AAGTCAGAGGTGGCGAAACCCGACAGGACTATAAAGATACCAGGCGTTTCCCCCTGGAAGCTCCCTCGTG
CGCTCTCCTGTTCCGACCCTGCCGCTTACCGGATACCTGTCCGCCTTTCTCCCTTCGGGAAGCGTGGCGC
TTTCTCATAGCTCACGCTGTAGGTATCTCAGTTCGGTGTAGGTCGTTCGCTCCAAGCTGGGCTGTGTGCA
CGAACCCCCCGTTCAGCCCGACCGCTGCGCCTTATCCGGTAACTATCGTCTTGAGTCCAACCCGGTAAGA
CACGACTTATCGCCACTGGCAGCAGCCACTGGTAACAGGATTAGCAGAGCGAGGTATGTAGGCGGTGCTA
CAGAGTTCTTGAAGTGGTGGCCTAACTACGGCTACACTAGAAGAACAGTATTTGGTATCTGCGCTCTGCT
GAAGCCAGTTACCTTCGGAAAAAGAGTTGGTAGCTCTTGATCCGGCAAACAAACCACCGCTGGTAGCGGT
GGTTTTTTTGTTTGCAAGCAGCAGATTACGCGCAGAAAAAAAGGATCTCAAGAAGATCCTTTGATCTTTT
CTACGGGGTCTGACGCTCAGTGGAACGAAAACTCACGTTAAGGGATTTTGGTCATGAGATTATCAAAAAG
GATCTTCACCTAGATCCTTTTAAATTAAAAATGAAGTTTTAAATCAATCTAAAGTATATATGAGTAAACT
TGGTCTGACAG
